Addgene plasmid #203805: pLV-SFFV-Llgl1-WPRE-UbC-Emerald
Purpose: Lentiviral vector plasmid expressing mouse Llgl1 under the spleen focus-forming virus (SFFV) promoter and Emerald under the Ubiquitin C (UbC) promoter
Depositing lab: Richard Eva & Bart Nieuwenhuis. Depositing organization: University of Cambridge.
Backbone
  Vector backbone: pHRsinUbEm
  Vector type: Mammalian Expression, Lentiviral
Growth in bacteria
  Bacterial resistance: Ampicillin, 100 μg/mL
  Growth temperature: 37°C
  Growth strain: NEB Stable
  Copy number: High Copy
Gene/Insert 1
  Gene/Insert name: Llgl1 (alt names: LLGL scribble cell polarity complex component 1; Lgl1)
  Species: M. musculus (mouse)
  Insert size (bp): 3111
  Entrez Gene: Llgl1 (a.k.a. Lgl1, Llglh, Mgl1)
  Cloning method: Gibson Cloning
Gene/Insert 2
  Gene/Insert name: Emerald (alt name: EmGFP)
  Species: A. victoria
  Insert size (bp): 717
Terms and licenses: Academic/Nonprofit Terms; Industry Terms: Not Available to Industry
How to cite: pLV-SFFV-Llgl1-WPRE-UbC-Emerald was a gift from Richard Eva & Bart Nieuwenhuis (Addgene plasmid # 203805 ; http://n2t.net/addgene:203805 ; RRID:Addgene_203805)
