[The description below was written by a language model from this plasmid's Addgene catalogue record and pLannotate feature annotations shown in this document.]
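Description:
pLV-SFFV-Llgl1-WPRE-UbC-Emerald is an HIV-1-derived, self-inactivating lentiviral transfer plasmid built on the pHRsinUbEm backbone for expression in mammalian cells. It is propagated in E. coli as a high-copy plasmid through a ColE1/pUC-type origin and is selected with ampicillin (β-lactamase). The annotated sequence (about 13.9 kb, described as a partial NGS result) also contains leftovers typical of older pHR-type backbones: fragments of tetracycline resistance, bom and rop, and an SV40 promoter followed by fragmentary gpt, SV40 small t intron and poly(A) sequences. These appear to be backbone remnants outside the packaged region rather than part of the payload.

Between the truncated 5' LTR and the ΔU3 3' LTR lie the usual cis-acting elements. These are the Ψ packaging signal extending into a gag fragment, the Rev response element for nuclear export of the genomic RNA, and the cPPT/CTS, which aids nuclear import in target cells. Two independent expression cassettes follow. The SFFV LTR promoter drives the mouse Llgl1 coding sequence (about 3.1 kb), which encodes a cortical cytoskeleton and cell-polarity protein that is also implicated in axonogenesis through RAB10-dependent membrane trafficking. A WPRE fragment downstream enhances transcript stability and expression. The human ubiquitin C promoter then drives Emerald, a bright green GFP variant, as a separate untagged reporter. Transduced cells can therefore be identified by fluorescence without fusing anything to Llgl1. The U3 deletion is copied to both LTRs during reverse transcription, which silences viral promoter activity after integration. The construct is suited to producing lentiviral particles, with packaging and envelope functions supplied in trans, to overexpress Llgl1 in marked mammalian cells.
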