Features (pLannotate 1.2.2; 34 found; start..end, strand, type, name):
     48..305     +  LTR            5' LTR (truncated): truncated 5' long terminal repeat (LTR) from HIV-1
    352..477     +  misc_feature   HIV-1 Ψ: packaging signal of human immunodeficiency virus type 1
    461..799     +  CDS            HIV-1 gag (fragment): gag protein from human immunodeficiency virus 1; gag
    974..1207    +  misc_feature   RRE: The Rev response element (RRE) of HIV-1 allows for Rev-dependent mRNA export from the nucleus to the cytoplasm.
   1584..1684    +  CDS            Rev (fragment): human immunodeficiency virus 1 (HIV-1) Rev protein; rev; enhances nuclear export of unspliced and incompletely spliced viral mRNAs
   1721..1838    +  misc_feature   cPPT/CTS: central polypurine tract and central termination sequence of HIV-1
   1875..1907    -  misc_feature   MCS (fragment): pBluescript multiple cloning site
   1991..2398    +  promoter       SFFV promoter: spleen focus-forming virus long terminal repeat (LTR) promoter
   2420..5527    +  CDS            Llgl1: L2GL1_MOUSE - Also known as Llglh. Experimental evidence at protein level: Swiss-Prot protein existence level 1. Cortical cytoskeleton protein found in a complex involved in maintaining cell polarity and epithelial integrity. Involved in the regulation of mitotic spindle orientation, proliferation, differentiation and tissue organization of neuroepithelial cells. Involved in axonogenesis through RAB10 activation thereby regulating vesicular membrane trafficking toward the axonal plasma membrane. From Mus musculus (Mouse).
   5542..5572    +  misc_feature   MCS (fragment): pUC18/19 multiple cloning site
   5573..5591    +  misc_feature   MCS (fragment): pBluescript multiple cloning site
   5591..6096    +  misc_feature   WPRE (fragment): woodchuck hepatitis virus posttranscriptional regulatory element
   6089..7275    +  promoter       UbC promoter: human ubiquitin C promoter
   7311..8027    +  CDS            Emerald: Emerald is a basic (constitutively fluorescent) green fluorescent protein published in 1998, derived from Aequorea victoria. It is reported to be a very rapidly-maturing weak dimer.
   8055..8123    +  CDS            nef (fragment): NEF_HV1Z2 - Experimental evidence at protein level: Swiss-Prot protein existence level 1. Extracellular Nef protein targets CD4(+) T-lymphocytes for apoptosis by interacting with CXCR4 surface receptors. From Human immunodeficiency virus type 1 group M subtype D (isolate Z2/CDC-Z34) (HIV-1).
   8125..8358    +  LTR            3' LTR (ΔU3): self-inactivating 3' long terminal repeat (LTR) from HIV-1
   8383..8401    -  promoter       SP6 promoter: promoter for bacteriophage SP6 RNA polymerase
   8629..8908    +  CDS            TcR (fragment): tetracycline efflux protein; tet; confers resistance to tetracycline
   8909..8957    -  misc_feature   bom (fragment): basis of mobility region from pBR322
   9059..9094    -  CDS            rop (fragment): Rop protein, which maintains plasmids at low copy number; rop
   9189..9293    +  promoter       AmpR promoter: bla
   9294..10154   +  CDS            AmpR: β-lactamase; bla; confers resistance to ampicillin, carbenicillin, and related antibiotics
  10325..10913   +  rep_origin     ori: high-copy-number ColE1/pMB1/pBR322/pUC origin of replication
  11096..11152   +  CDS            lacI (fragment): lac repressor; lacI; The lac repressor binds to the lac operator to inhibit transcription in E. coli. This inhibition can be relieved by adding lactose or isopropyl-β-D-thiogalactopyranoside (IPTG).
  11159..11488   +  promoter       SV40 promoter: SV40 enhancer and early promoter
  11688..11807   +  CDS            gpt (fragment): XGPT_ECOLI - Also known as gpp, gxu. Experimental evidence at protein level: Swiss-Prot protein existence level 1. Purine salvage pathway enzyme that catalyzes the transfer of the ribosyl-5-phosphate group from 5-phospho-alpha-D-ribose 1- diphosphate (PRPP) to the N9 position of the 6-oxopurines guanine and xanthine to form the corresponding ribonucleotides GMP (guanosine 5'- monophosphate) and XMP (xanthosine 5'-monophosphate), with the release of PPi. To a lesser extent, also acts on hypoxanthine (PubMed:9100006, PubMed:3886014). Does not ribophosphorylate adenine (PubMed:3886014). From Esch
  11807..12142   +  CDS            gpt (fragment): XGPT_ECOLI - Also known as gpp, gxu. Experimental evidence at protein level: Swiss-Prot protein existence level 1. Purine salvage pathway enzyme that catalyzes the transfer of the ribosyl-5-phosphate group from 5-phospho-alpha-D-ribose 1- diphosphate (PRPP) to the N9 position of the 6-oxopurines guanine and xanthine to form the corresponding ribonucleotides GMP (guanosine 5'- monophosphate) and XMP (xanthosine 5'-monophosphate), with the release of PPi. To a lesser extent, also acts on hypoxanthine (PubMed:9100006, PubMed:3886014). Does not ribophosphorylate adenine (PubMed:3886014). From Esch
  12237..12542   +  CDS            frsA (fragment): FRSA_ECOLI - Also known as yafA. Experimental evidence at protein level: Swiss-Prot protein existence level 1. Catalyzes the hydrolysis of esters (PubMed:15808744). Displays esterase activity toward pNP-butyrate (PubMed:15808744). May stimulate mixed-acid fermentation by acting as a fermentation/respiration switch that down-regulates respiration and up- regulates fermentation rates (PubMed:15169777). From Escherichia coli (strain K12).
  12546..12620   +  CDS            small t antigen (fragment): SV40 (simian virus 40) small t antigen
  12622..12687   +  intron         small t intron: SV40 (simian virus 40) small t antigen intron
  12817..12837   +  CDS            SV40 NLS: nuclear localization signal of SV40 (simian virus 40) large T antigen
  13156..13239   +  CDS            large T antigen (fragment): large T antigen from SV40 (simian virus 40)
  13262..13396   +  polyA_signal   SV40 poly(A) signal: SV40 polyadenylation signal
  13564..13892   +  LTR            3' LTR (fragment): 3' long terminal repeat (LTR) from HIV-1
>Addgene plasmid #203805 | pLV-SFFV-Llgl1-WPRE-UbC-Emerald | addgene full sequence | sequence record 401577 | Addgene Partial NGS Result
TGATATCGAGCTTGCTACAAGGGACTTTCCGCTGGGGACTTTCCAGGGAGGCGTGGCCTGGGCGGGACTG
GGGAGTGGCGAGCCCTCAGATCCTGCATATAAGCAGCTGCTTTTTGCCTGTACTGGGTCTCTCTGGTTAG
ACCAGATCTGAGCCTGGGAGCTCTCTGGCTAACTAGGGAACCCACTGCTTAAGCCTCAATAAAGCTTGCC
TTGAGTGCTTCAAGTAGTGTGTGCCCGTCTGTTGTGTGACTCTGGTAACTAGAGATCCCTCAGACCCTTT
TAGTCAGTGTGGAAAATCTCTAGCAGTGGCGCCCGAACAGGGACTTGGAAGCGAAAGGGAAACCAGAGGA
GCTCTCTCGACGCAGGACTCGGCTTGCTGAAGCGCGCACGGCAAGAGGCGAGGGGCGGCGACTGGTGAGT
ACGCCAAAAATTTTGACTAGCGGAGGCTAGAAGGAGAGAGATGGGTGCGAGAGCGTCAGTATTAAGCGGG
GGAGAATTAGATCGCGATGGGAAAAAATTCGGTTAAGGCCAGGGGGAAAGAAAAAATATAAATTAAAACA
TATAGTATGGGCAAGCAGGGAGCTAGAACGATTCGCAGTTAATCCTGGCCTGTTAGAAACATCAGAAGGC
TGTAGACAAATACTGGGACAGCTACAACCATCCCTTCAGACAGGATCAGAAGAACTTAGATCATTATATA
ATACAGTAGCAACCCTCTATTGTGTGCATCAAAGGATAGAGATAAAAGACACCAAGGAAGCTTTAGACAA
GATAGAGGAAGAGCAAAACAAAAGTAAGACCACCGCACAGCAAGCGGCCGGCCGCTGATCTTCAGACCTG
GAGGAGGAGATATGAGGGACAATTGGAGAAGTGAATTATATAAATATAAAGTAGTAAAAATTGAACCATT
AGGAGTAGCACCCACCAAGGCAAAGAGAAGAGTGGTGCAGAGAGAAAAAAGAGCAGTGGGAATAGGAGCT
TTGTTCCTTGGGTTCTTGGGAGCAGCAGGAAGCACTATGGGCGCAGCGTCAATGACGCTGACGGTACAGG
CCAGACAATTATTGTCTGGTATAGTGCAGCAGCAGAACAATTTGCTGAGGGCTATTGAGGCGCAACAGCA
TCTGTTGCAACTCACAGTCTGGGGCATCAAGCAGCTCCAGGCAAGAATCCTGGCTGTGGAAAGATACCTA
AAGGATCAACAGCTCCTGGGGATTTGGGGTTGCTCTGGAAAACTCATTTGCACCACTGCTGTGCCTTGGA
ATGCTAGTTGGAGTAATAAATCTCTGGAACAGATTTGGAATCACACGACCTGGATGGAGTGGGACAGAGA
AATTAACAATTACACAAGCTTAATACACTCCTTAATTGAAGAATCGCAAAACCAGCAAGAAAAGAATGAA
CAAGAATTATTGGAATTAGATAAATGGGCAAGTTTGTGGAATTGGTTTAACATAACAAATTGGCTGTGGT
ATATAAAATTATTCATAATGATAGTAGGAGGCTTGGTAGGTTTAAGAATAGTTTTTGCTGTACTTTCTAT
AGTGAATAGAGTTAGGCAGGGATATTCACCATTATCGTTTCAGACCCACCTCCCAACCCCGAGGGGACCC
GACAGGCCCGAAGGAATAGAAGAAGAAGGTGGAGAGAGAGACAGAGACAGATCCATTCGATTAGTGAACG
GATCTCGACGGTATCGCCAAATGGCAGTATTCATCCACAATTTTAAAAGAAAAGGGGGGATTGGGGGGTA
CAGTGCAGGGGAAAGAATAGTAGACATAATAGCAACAGACATACAAACTAAAGAATTACAAAAACAAATT
ACAAAAATTCAAAATTTTCGGGTTTATTACAGGGACAGCAGAGATCCAGTTTGGATCGATAAGCTTGATA
TCGAATTCCTGCAGCCCCGATAAAATAAAAGATTTTATTTAGTCTCCAGAAAAAGGGGGGAATGAAAGAC
CCCACCTGTAGGTTTGGCAAGCTAGCTGCAGTAACGCCATTTTGCAAGGCATGGAAAAATACCAAACCAA
GAATAGAGAAGTTCAGATCAAGGGCGGGTACATGAAAATAGCTAACGTTGGGCCAAACAGGATATCTGCG
GTGAGCAGTTTCGGCCCCGGCCCGGGGCCAAGAACAGATGGTCACCGCAGTTTCGGCCCCGGCCCGAGGC
CAAGAACAGATGGTCCCCAGATATGGCCCAACCCTCAGCAGTTTCTTAAGACCCATCAGATGTTTCCAGG
CTCCCCCAAGGACCTGAAATGACCCTGCGCCTTATTTGAATTAACCAATCAGCCTGCTTCTCGCTTCTGT
TCGCGCGCTTCTGCTTCCCGAGCTCTATAAAAGAGCTCACAACCCCTCACTCGGCGCGCCAGTCCTCCGA
CAGACTGAGTCGCCCGGGGGGGATCCACCGGTCGCCACCATGATGAAGTTTCGGTTCCGGCGGCAGGGCG
CCGACCCGCAGCGCGAGAAGCTTAAGCAGGAGCTCTTCGCCTTCCACAAGACTGTGGAGCATGGCTTCCC
CAATCAGCCCAGCGCCTTGGCCTTCGATCCTGAGCTCCGCATCATGGCCATCGGCACCAGATCTGGGGCC
GTCAAGATCTATGGTGCACCCGGAGTGGAATTTACAGGCCTACATCGGGACGCAGCCACCGTCACCCAGA
TGCATTTCCTCCCTGGTCAGGGCCGCCTCCTGACCCTGCTAGATGACAGCAGCTTGCATCTCTGGGAGAT
CATCCATCATAATGGCTGCGCCCACCTGGAGGAAGGCCTCAGCTTCCACCCACCCAGCAGACCCAGTTTT
GACAATGCCAGTTTCCCTGCCAGTCTAACACGTGTCACTGTGGTCCTGCTCGTAGCTGGCAATACAGCAG
CCCTGGGAACTGAGAGTGGTAGCATATTCTTCCTGGATGTAGCCACCCTGGCACTGCTGGAGGGGCAGAC
TCTCAGCCCAGATGTGGTTCTGCGCAGTGTGCCAGATGATTACCGGTGTGGAAAGGCCTTGGGCCCTGTG
GAGTCACTCCAGGGACATCTGCAAGACCCCAGCAAGATCCTCATAGGCTACAGTCGGGGTTTACTGGTCA
TCTGGAGCCAGGCCACACAGTCTGTGGACAACGTTTTCCTAGGTAACCAGCAGCTGGAGAGCCTGTGTTG
GGGCCGTGATGGCAGCAGCATTATCAGCTCACACAGTGATGGCAGCTATGCCATCTGGTCCACAGACACT
GGCAGCCCCCCAACGCTGCAGCCCACTGTAGTGACCACACCCTACGGCCCCTTCCCCTGCAAGGCCATCA
ACAAGATTCTGTGGCGGAGCTGTGAGTCAGGAGACCACTTTATCATCTTCAGTGGTGGCATGCCTCGAGC
CAGCTATGGTGACCGCCACTGTGTGAGTGTACTGCGAGCAGAGACACTGGTGACCCTGGACTTCACCTCT
CGTGTCATTGACTTCTTCACGGTGCACAGCACACAGCCAGAGGATGAGTGTGACAACCCCCAGGCCTTAG
CCGTGCTTCTGGAGGAGGAGCTGGTGGTGCTGGACCTGCAGACACCAGGCTGGCCAGCTGTGCCCGCCCC
TTACCTGGCCCCACTGCATTCGTCAGCTATCACCTGCTCTGCCCATGTTGCCAATGTCCCCAGCAAGCTG
TGGGCCCGCATTGTAAGTGCTGGTGAGCAGCAGAGCCCACAGCCTGCCTCCAGTGCCTTGAGTTGGCCCA
TTACCGGGGGCCGGAACTTGGCCCAGGAACCCTCGCAGCGTGGGCTGCTGCTCACTGGCCATGAGGATGG
CACTGTGCGGTTCTGGGACGCCTCTGGTGTGGCGCTAAGGCCACTCTACAAACTGAGCACAGCTGGCCTC
TTCCAGACGGACTGTGAACATGCTGACAGCCTGGCCCAGGCTGTGGAGGATGACTGGCCGCCCTTCCGCA
AGGTGGGCTGCTTTGATCCCTACAGTGATGACCCCCGGCTAGGAATCCAGAAGGTTGCGCTTTGCAAGTA
CACAGCCCAGATGGTGGTAGCTGGCACTGCAGGCCAGGTGCTGGTGCTGGAGCTCAGTGAGGTCCCGGCA
GAGCATGCCGTCAGTGTGGCCAACGTGGATCTTCTTCAGGATCGCGAGGGCTTCACGTGGAAGGGTCACG
AGCGGCTGAACCCACACACGGGGCTGCTGCCGTGGCCTGCCGGATTCCAGCCCCGCATGCTGATACAGTG
CCTCCCACCCGCCGCTGTCACTGCTGTCACACTCCATGCTGAGTGGAGCCTCGTGGCCTTTGGTACCAGT
CATGGCTTTGGCCTTTTTGACTACCAGCGCAAGAGCCCTGTGCTGGCTAGGTGCACCCTTCACCCCAATG
ATTCTTTGGCCATGGAGGGGCCACTGTCACGGGTGAAGTCCCTCAAGAAGTCACTGAGACAGTCATTCCG
GCGAATCCGCAAGAGCCGTGTCTCAGGCAAAAAACGGACTCCTGCTGCCAGTAGCAAGTTGCAGGAGGCC
AATGCCCAGCTGGCCGAGCAGACCTGCCCACACGACCTGGAGATGACACCCGTGCAGCGCCGCATTGAGC
CTCGGTCTGCTGACGACTCGCTCTCCGGTGTTGTACGCTGCCTCTACTTTGCTGACACGTTCCTTCGAGA
TGCGACCCACCACGGGCCCACCATGTGGGCGGGCACCAACTCGGGCTCTGTGTTCGCCTATGCGCTGGAG
GTTCCAGCAGCCACAGCAGGCGGAGAGAAGCGGCCTGAGCAGGCAGTGGAGGCGGTGCTGGGCAAGGAGG
TGCAGCTAATGCACCGAGCACCTGTGGTGGCCATTGCTGTGCTGGATGGTCGTGGCCGGCCACTGCCTGA
GCCCTATGAGGCTTCCCGGGACCTGGCCCAGGCGCCAGACATGCAAGGCGGCCATGCTGTGCTCATTGCA
TCTGAGGAACAATTCAAGGTGTTCACACTACCCAAGGTGAGTGCTAAGACTAAATTCAAGCTTACAGCCC
ATGAAGGCTGTCGTGTGCGGAAGGTAGCCCTGGCTACATTTGCCAGCGTGATGTCTGAGGACTATGCCGA
GACCTGCCTTGCCTGCCTCACCAACCTGGGTGATGTCCACGTCTTCTCGGTGCCTGGCCTGAGGCCTCAG
GTGCACTACTCCTGTATCCGGAAGGAGGACATCAGTGGCATCGCTTCCTGTGTCTTCACACGTCACGGCC
AGGGCTTTTACTTGATTTCTCCATCGGAATTTGAGCGCTTCTCACTGAGTGCTCGCAACATCACAGAACC
ACTATGTTCTCTGGATATAAGCTGGCCCCAAAATGCCACCCAGCCCAGGCTTCAAGAGTCACCCAAGCTG
AGCCAGGCTAATGGGACCAGAGACATCATTCTGGCCCCAGAGAGCTGCGAAGGAAGCCCTAGCTCTGCCC
ACAGCAAGCGAGCTGATACCATGGAACCACCCGAGGCCGCTCTCTCGCCTGTGTCCATTGATTCAGCTGC
TAGTGGGGATACCATGCTGGACACAACAGGGGATGTCACCGTGGAATATGTGAAGGATTTTCTGGGCTGA
AGCGGCCGCGACTCTAGAGTCGACCTGCAGGCATGCAAGCTTGATATCAAGCTTATCGATAATCAACCTC
TGGATTACAAAATTTGTGAAAGATTGACTGGTATTCTTAACTATGTTGCTCCTTTTACGCTATGTGGATA
CGCTGCTTTAATGCCTTTGTATCATGCTATTGCTTCCCGTATGGCTTTCATTTTCTCCTCCTTGTATAAA
TCCTGGTTGCTGTCTCTTTATGAGGAGTTGTGGCCCGTTGTCAGGCAACGTGGCGTGGTGTGCACTGTGT
TTGCTGACGCAACCCCCACTGGTTGGGGCATTGCCACCACCTGTCAGCTCCTTTCCGGGACTTTCGCTTT
CCCCCTCCCTATTGCCACGGCGGAACTCATCGCCGCCTGCCTTGCCCGCTGCTGGACAGGGGCTCGGCTG
TTGGGCACTGACAATTCCGTGGTGTTGTCGGGGAAATCATCGTCCTTTCCTTGGCTGCTCGCCTGTGTTG
CCACCTGGATTCTGCGCGGGACGTCCTTCTGCTACGTCCCTTCGGCCCTCAATCCAGCGGACCTTCCTTC
CCGCGGGCGCCCCCCTCCTCACGGCGAGCGCTGCCACGTCAGACGAAGGGCGCAGCGAGCGTCCTGATCC
TTCCGCCCGGACGCTCAGGACAGCGGCCCGCTGCTCATAAGACTCGGCCTTAGAACCCCAGTATCAGCAG
AAGGACATTTTAGGACGGGACTTGGGTGACTCTAGGGCACTGGTTTTCTTTCCAGAGAGCGGAACAGGCG
AGGAAAAGTAGTCCCTTCTCGGCGATTCTGCGGAGGGATCTCCGTGGGGCGGTGAACGCCGATGATTATA
TAAGGACGCGCCGGGTGTGGCACAGCTAGTTCCGTCGCAGCCGGGATTTGGGTCGCGGTTCTTGTTTGTG
GATCGCTGTGATCGTCACTTGGTGAGTAGCGGGCTGCTGGGCTGGCCGGGGCTTTCGTGGCCGCCGGGCC
GCTCGGTGGGACGGAAGCGTGTGGAGAGACCGCCAAGGGCTGTAGTCTGGGTCCGCGAGCAAGGTTGCCC
TGAACTGGGGGTTGGGGGGAGCGCAGCAAAATGGCGGCTGTTCCCGAGTCTTGAATGGAAGACGCTTGTG
AGGCGGGCTGTGAGGTCGTTGAAACAAGGTGGGGGGCATGGTGGGCGGCAAGAACCCAAGGTCTTGAGGC
CTTCGCTAATGCGGGAAAGCTCTTATTCGGGTGAGATGGGCTGGGGCACCATCTGGGGACCCTGACGTGA
AGTTTGTCACTGACTGGAGAACTCGGTTTGTCGTCTGTTGCGGGGGCGGCAGTTATGGCGGTGCCGTTGG
GCAGTGCACCCGTACCTTTGGGAGCGCGCGCCCTCGTCGTGTCGTGACGTCACCCGTTCTGTTGGCTTAT
AATGCAGGGTGGGGCCACCTGCCGGTAGGTGTGCGGTAGGCTTTTCTCCGTCGCAGGACGCAGGGTTCGG
GCCTAGGGTAGGCTCTCCTGAATCGACAGGCGCCGGACCTCTGGTGAGGGGAGGGATAAGTGAGGCGTCA
GTTTCTTTGGTCGGTTTTATGTACCTATCTTCTTAAGTAGCTGAAGCTCCGGTTTTGAACTATGCGCTCG
GGGTTGGCGAGTGTGTTTTGTGAAGTTTTTTAGGCACCTTTTGAAATGTAATCATTTGGGTCAATATGTA
ATTTTCAGTGTTAGACTAGTAAATTGTCCGCTAAATTCTGGCCGTTTTTGGCTTTTTTGTTAGACGAAGC
TTGGTACCGAGCTCGGATCAATTCGCCACCATGGTGAGCAAGGGCGAGGAGCTGTTCACCGGGGTGGTGC
CCATCCTGGTCGAGCTGGACGGCGACGTAAACGGCCACAAGTTCAGCGTGTCCGGCGAGGGCGAGGGCGA
TGCCACCTACGGCAAGCTGACCCTGAAGTTCATCTGCACCACCGGCAAGCTGCCCGTGCCCTGGCCCACC
CTCGTGACCACCTTGACCTACGGCGTGCAGTGCTTCGCCCGCTACCCCGACCACATGAAGCAGCACGACT
TCTTCAAGTCCGCCATGCCCGAAGGCTACGTCCAGGAGCGCACCATCTTCTTCAAGGACGACGGCAACTA
CAAGACCCGCGCCGAGGTGAAGTTCGAGGGCGACACCCTGGTGAACCGCATCGAGCTGAAGGGCATCGAC
TTCAAGGAGGACGGCAACATCCTGGGGCACAAGCTGGAGTACAACTACAACAGCCACAAGGTCTATATCA
CCGCCGACAAGCAGAAGAACGGCATCAAGGTGAACTTCAAGACCCGCCACAACATCGAGGACGGCAGCGT
GCAGCTCGCCGACCACTACCAGCAGAACACCCCCATCGGCGACGGCCCCGTGCTGCTGCCCGACAACCAC
TACCTGAGCACCCAGTCCGCCCTGAGCAAAGACCCCAACGAGAAGCGCGATCACATGGTCCTGCTGGAGT
TCGTGACCGCCGCCGGGATCACTCTCGGCATGGACGAGCTGTACAAGTAACTCGAGGGAATTAATTCGAG
CTCGGTACCTTTAAGACCAATGACTTACAAGGCAGCTGTAGATCTTAGCCACTTTTTAAAAGAAAAGGGG
GGACTGGAAGGGCTAATTCACTCCCAACGAAGACAAGATCTGCTTTTTGCTTGTACTGGGTCTCTCTGGT
TAGACCAGATCTGAGCCTGGGAGCTCTCTGGCTAACTAGGGAACCCACTGCTTAAGCCTCAATAAAGCTT
GCCTTGAGTGCTTCAAGTAGTGTGTGCCCGTCTGTTGTGTGACTCTGGTAACTAGAGATCCCTCAGACCC
TTTTAGTCAGTGTGGAAAATCTCTAGCAGCATCTAGAATTAATTCCGTGTATTCTATAGTGTCACCTAAA
TCGTATGTGTATGATACATAAGGTTATGTATTAATTGTAGCCGCGTTCTAACGACAATATGTACAAGCCT
AATTGTGTAGCATCTGGCTTACTGAAGCAGACCCTATCATCTCTCTCGTAAACTGCCGTCAGAGTCGGTT
TGGTTGGACGAACCTTCTGAGTTTCTGGTAACGCCGTCCCGCACCCGGAAATGGTCAGCGAACCAATCAG
CAGGGTCATCGCTAGCCAGATCCTCTACGCCGGACGCATCGTGGCCGGCATCACCGGCGCCACAGGTGCG
GTTGCTGGCGCCTATATCGCCGACATCACCGATGGGGAAGATCGGGCTCGCCACTTCGGGCTCATGAGCG
CTTGTTTCGGCGTGGGTATGGTGGCAGGCCCCGTGGCCGGGGGACTGTTGGGCGCCATCTCCTTGCATGC
ACCATTCCTTGCGGCGGCGGTGCTCAACGGCCTCAACCTACTACTGGGCTGCTTCCTAATGCAGGAGTCG
CATAAGGGAGAGCGTCGAATGGTGCACTCTCAGTACAATCTGCTCTGATGCCGCATAGTTAAGCCAGCCC
CGACACCCGCCAACACCCGCTGACGCGCCCTGACGGGCTTGTCTGCTCCCGGCATCCGCTTACAGACAAG
CTGTGACCGTCTCCGGGAGCTGCATGTGTCAGAGGTTTTCACCGTCATCACCGAAACGCGCGAGACGAAA
GGGCCTCGTGATACGCCTATTTTTATAGGTTAATGTCATGATAATAATGGTTTCTTAGACGTCAGGTGGC
ACTTTTCGGGGAAATGTGCGCGGAACCCCTATTTGTTTATTTTTCTAAATACATTCAAATATGTATCCGC
TCATGAGACAATAACCCTGATAAATGCTTCAATAATATTGAAAAAGGAAGAGTATGAGTATTCAACATTT
CCGTGTCGCCCTTATTCCCTTTTTTGCGGCATTTTGCCTTCCTGTTTTTGCTCACCCAGAAACGCTGGTG
AAAGTAAAAGATGCTGAAGATCAGTTGGGTGCACGAGTGGGTTACATCGAACTGGATCTCAACAGCGGTA
AGATCCTTGAGAGTTTTCGCCCCGAAGAACGTTTTCCAATGATGAGCACTTTTAAAGTTCTGCTATGTGG
CGCGGTATTATCCCGTATTGACGCCGGGCAAGAGCAACTCGGTCGCCGCATACACTATTCTCAGAATGAC
TTGGTTGAGTACTCACCAGTCACAGAAAAGCATCTTACGGATGGCATGACAGTAAGAGAATTATGCAGTG
CTGCCATAACCATGAGTGATAACACTGCGGCCAACTTACTTCTGACAACGATCGGAGGACCGAAGGAGCT
AACCGCTTTTTTGCACAACATGGGGGATCATGTAACTCGCCTTGATCGTTGGGAACCGGAGCTGAATGAA
GCCATACCAAACGACGAGCGTGACACCACGATGCCTGTAGCAATGGCAACAACGTTGCGCAAACTATTAA
CTGGCGAACTACTTACTCTAGCTTCCCGGCAACAATTAATAGACTGGATGGAGGCGGATAAAGTTGCAGG
ACCACTTCTGCGCTCGGCCCTTCCGGCTGGCTGGTTTATTGCTGATAAATCTGGAGCCGGTGAGCGTGGG
TCTCGCGGTATCATTGCAGCACTGGGGCCAGATGGTAAGCCCTCCCGTATCGTAGTTATCTACACGACGG
GGAGTCAGGCAACTATGGATGAACGAAATAGACAGATCGCTGAGATAGGTGCCTCACTGATTAAGCATTG
GTAACTGTCAGACCAAGTTTACTCATATATACTTTAGATTGATTTAAAACTTCATTTTTAATTTAAAAGG
ATCTAGGTGAAGATCCTTTTTGATAATCTCATGACCAAAATCCCTTAACGTGAGTTTTCGTTCCACTGAG
CGTCAGACCCCGTAGAAAAGATCAAAGGATCTTCTTGAGATCCTTTTTTTCTGCGCGTAATCTGCTGCTT
GCAAACAAAAAAACCACCGCTACCAGCGGTGGTTTGTTTGCCGGATCAAGAGCTACCAACTCTTTTTCCG
AAGGTAACTGGCTTCAGCAGAGCGCAGATACCAAATACTGTTCTTCTAGTGTAGCCGTAGTTAGGCCACC
ACTTCAAGAACTCTGTAGCACCGCCTACATACCTCGCTCTGCTAATCCTGTTACCAGTGGCTGCTGCCAG
TGGCGATAAGTCGTGTCTTACCGGGTTGGACTCAAGACGATAGTTACCGGATAAGGCGCAGCGGTCGGGC
TGAACGGGGGGTTCGTGCACACAGCCCAGCTTGGAGCGAACGACCTACACCGAACTGAGATACCTACAGC
GTGAGCTATGAGAAAGCGCCACGCTTCCCGAAGGGAGAAAGGCGGACAGGTATCCGGTAAGCGGCAGGGT
CGGAACAGGAGAGCGCACGAGGGAGCTTCCAGGGGGAAACGCCTGGTATCTTTATAGTCCTGTCGGGTTT
CGCCACCTCTGACTTGAGCGTCGATTTTTGTGATGCTCGTCAGGGGGGCGGAGCCTATGGAAAAACGCCA
GCAACGCGGCCTTTTTACGGTTCCTGGCCTTTTGCTGGCCTTTTGCTCACATGTTCTTTCCTGCGTTATC
CCCTGATTCTGTGGATAACCGTATTACCGCCTTTGAGTGAGCTGATACCGCTCGCCGCAGCCGAACGACC
GAGCGCAGCGAGTCAGTGAGCGAGGAAGCGGAAGAGCGCCCAATACGCAAACCGCCTCTCCCCGCGCGTT
GGCCGATTCATTAATGCAGCTGTGGAATGTGTGTCAGTTAGGGTGTGGAAAGTCCCCAGGCTCCCCAGCA
GGCAGAAGTATGCAAAGCATGCATCTCAATTAGTCAGCAACCAGGTGTGGAAAGTCCCCAGGCTCCCCAG
CAGGCAGAAGTATGCAAAGCATGCATCTCAATTAGTCAGCAACCATAGTCCCGCCCCTAACTCCGCCCAT
CCCGCCCCTAACTCCGCCCAGTTCCGCCCATTCTCCGCCCCATGGCTGACTAATTTTTTTTATTTATGCA
GAGGCCGAGGCCGCCTCGGCCTCTGAGCTATTCCAGAAGTAGTGAGGAGGCTTTTTTGGAGGCCTAGGCT
TTTGCAAAAAGCTTGGACACAAGACAGGCTTGCGAGATATGTTTGAGAATACCACTTTATCCCGCGTCAG
GGAGAGGCAGTGCGTAAAAAGACGCGGACTCATGTGAAATACTGGTTTTTAGTGCGCCAGATCTCTATAA
TCTCGCGCAACCTATTTTCCCCTCGAACACTTTTTAAGCCGTAGATAAACAGGCTGGGACACTTCACATG
AGCGAAAAATACATCGTCACCTGGGACATGTTGCAGATCCATGCACGTAAACTCGCAAGCCGACTGATGC
CTTCTGAACAATGGAAAGGCATTATTGCCGTAAGCCGTGGCGGTCTGTACCGGGTGCGTTACTGGCGCGT
GAACTGGGTATTCGTCATGTCGATACCGTTTGTATTTCCAGCTACGATCACGACAACCAGCGCGAGCTTA
AAGTGCTGAAACGCGCAGAAGGCGATGGCGAAGGCTTCATCGTTATTGATGACCTGGTGGATACCGGTGG
TACTGCGGTTGCGATTCGTGAAATGTATCCAAAAGCGCACTTTGTCACCATCTTCGCAAAACCGGCTGGT
CGTCCGCTGGTTGATGACTATGTTGTTGATATCCCGCAAGATACCTGGATTGAACAGCCGTGGGATATGG
GCGTCGTATTCGTCCCGCCAATCTCCGGTCGCTAATCTTTTCAACGCCTGGCACTGCCGGGCGTTGTTCT
TTTTAACTTCAGGCGGGTTACAATAGTTTCCAGTAAGTATTCTGGAGGCTGCATCCATGACACAGGCAAA
CCTGAGCGAAACCCTGTTCAAACCCCGCTTTAAACATCCTGAAACCTCGACGCTAGTCCGCCGCTTTAAT
CACGGCGCACAACCGCCTGTGCAGTCGGCCCTTGATGGTAAAACCATCCCTCACTGGTATCGCATGATTA
ACCGTCTGATGTGGATCTGGCGCGGCATTGACCCACGCGAAATCCTCGACGTCCAGGCACGTATTGTGAT
GAGCGATGCCGAACGTACCGACGATGATTTATACGATACGGTGATTGGCTACCGTGGCGGCAACTGGATT
TATGAGTGGGCCCCGGATCTTTGTGAAGGAACCTTACTTCTGTGGTGTGACATAATTGGACAAACTACCT
ACAGAGATTTAAAGCTCTAAGGTAAATATAAAATTTTTAAGTGTATAATGTGTTAAACTACTGATTCTAA
TTGTTTGTGTATTTTAGATTCCAACCTATGGAACTGATGAATGGGAGCAGTGGTGGAATGCCTTTAATGA
GGAAAACCTGTTTTGCTCAGAAGAAATGCCATCTAGTGATGATGAGGCTACTGCTGACTCTCAACATTCT
ACTCCTCCAAAAAAGAAGAGAAAGGTAGAAGACCCCAAGGACTTTCCTTCAGAATTGCTAAGTTTTTTGA
GTCATGCTGTGTTTAGTAATAGAACTCTTGCTTGCTTTGCTATTTACACCACAAAGGAAAAAGCTGCACT
GCTATACAAGAAAATTATGGAAAAATATTCTGTAACCTTTATAAGTAGGCATAACAGTTATAATCATAAC
ATACTGTTTTTTCTTACTCCACACAGGCATAGAGTGTCTGCTATTAATAACTATGCTCAAAAATTGTGTA
CCTTTAGCTTTTTAATTTGTAAAGGGGTTAATAAGGAATATTTGATGTATAGTGCCTTGACTAGAGATCA
TAATCAGCCATACCACATTTGTAGAGGTTTTACTTGCTTTAAAAAACCTCCCACACCTCCCCCTGAACCT
GAAACATAAAATGAATGCAATTGTTGTTGTTAACTTGTTTATTGCAGCTTATAATGGTTACAAATAAAGC
AATAGCATCACAAATTTCACAAATAAAGCATTTTTTTCACTGCATTCTAGTTGTGGTTTGTCCAAACTCA
TCAATGTATCTTATCATGTCTGGATCAACTGGATAACTCAAGCTAACCAAAATCATCCCAAACTTCCCAC
CCCATACCCTATTACCACTGCCAATTACCTGTGGTTTCATTTACTCTAAACCTGTGATTCCTCTGAATTA
TTTTCATTTTAAAGAAATTGTATTTGTTAAATATGTACTACAAACTTAGTAGTTGGAAGGGCTAATTCAC
TCCCAAAGAAGACAAGATATCCTTGATCTGTGGATCTACCACACACAAGGCTACTTCCCTGATTAGCAGA
ACTACACACCAGGGCCAGGGGTCAGATATCCACTGACCTTTGGATGGTGCTACAAGCTAGTACCAGTTGA
GCCAGATAAGGTAGAAGAGGCCAATAAAGGAGAGAACACCAGCTTGTTACACCCTGTGAGCCTGCATGGG
ATGGATGACCCGGAGAGAGAAGTGTTAGAGTGGAGGTTTGACAGCCGCCTAGCATTTCATCACGTGGCCC
GAGAGCTGCATCCGGAGTACTTCAAGAACTGC
